>Addgene plasmid #109846 | pHH0103_PGR_Hormone-recep | addgene full sequence | sequence record 213898 | Addgene NGS Result
TTGACAATTAATCATCGGCTCGTATAATGTGTGGAATTGTGAGCGGATAACAATTTCACACAGGAAACAG
CCAGTCCGTTTAGGTGTTTTCACGAGCACTTCACCAACAAGGACCATAGATTATGAAAATCGAAGAACAC
CATCACCATCACCATTCCAGCGGTAAGCTTATGTCCCCTATACTAGGTTATTGGAAAATTAAGGGCCTTG
TGCAACCCACTCGACTTCTTTTGGAATATCTTGAAGAAAAATATGAAGAGCATTTGTATGAGCGCGATGA
AGGTGATAAATGGCGAAACAAAAAGTTTGAATTGGGTTTGGAGTTTCCCAATCTTCCTTATTATATTGAT
GGTGATGTTAAATTAACACAGTCTATGGCCATCATACGTTATATAGCTGACAAGCACAACATGTTGGGTG
GTTGTCCAAAAGAGCGTGCAGAGATTTCAATGCTTGAAGGAGCGGTTTTGGATATTAGATACGGTGTTTC
GAGAATTGCATATAGTAAAGACTTTGAAACTCTCAAAGTTGATTTTCTTAGCAAGCTACCTGAAATGCTG
AAAATGTTCGAAGATCGTTTATGTCATAAAACATATTTAAATGGTGATCATGTAACCCATCCTGACTTCA
TGTTGTATGACGCTCTTGATGTTGTTTTATACATGGACCCAATGTGCCTGGATGCGTTCCCAAAATTAGT
TTGTTTTAAAAAACGTATTGAAGCTATCCCACAAATTGATAAGTACTTGAAATCCAGCAAGTATATAGCA
TGGCCTTTGCAGGGCTGGCAAGCCACGTTTGGTGGTGGCGACCATCCTCCAAAATCGGATCTGGAAGTTC
TGTTCCAGGGGCCCCTGTCCAGCGGTCTGGTTCCGCGTGGTTCCGGTACCGCGGCCCAGCCGGCCCCGAA
CGAAAGTCAGGCGCTGTCCCAACGTTTTACCTTCTCACCGGGCCAGGATATTCAACTGATCCCGCCGCTG
ATTAATCTGCTGATGTCGATTGAACCGGACGTGATCTATGCCGGTCATGATAACACCAAACCGGACACGA
GCTCTAGTCTGCTGACCAGTCTGAATCAGCTGGGCGAACGTCAACTGCTGTCCGTGGTTAAATGGTCAAA
GTCGCTGCCGGGTTTTCGCAACCTGCATATCGATGACCAGATTACGCTGATCCAATATAGCTGGATGTCT
CTGATGGTCTTCGGCCTGGGTTGGCGTAGCTATAAACACGTGTCTGGCCAGATGCTGTACTTTGCACCGG
ATCTGATTCTGAACGAACAGCGCATGAAAGAATCCTCATTCTACTCACTGTGCCTGACCATGTGGCAGAT
CCCGCAAGAATTTGTTAAACTGCAGGTCTCTCAAGAAGAATTCCTGTGTATGAAGGTTCTGCTGCTGCTG
AATACCATTCCGCTGGAAGGTCTGCGTAGTCAGACGCAATTTGAAGAAATGCGTTCGAGCTACATCCGCG
AACTGATTAAAGCCATCGGCCTGCGTCAGAAGGGTGTCGTGTCTAGTTCCCAGCGCTTCTATCAACTGAC
CAAACTGCTGGATAACCTGCATGACCTGGTTAAGCAGCTGCACCTGTACTGCCTGAATACGTTTATTCAG
TCACGCGCACTGTCGGTGGAATTCCCGGAAATGATGAGCGAAGTTATTGCGGCCCAGCTGCCGAAAATCC
TGGCTGGCATGGTCAAGCCGCTGCTGTTTCACAAAAAGGCGGCCGCATA
[142 nt withheld, positions 1730-1871]
C
[98 nt withheld, positions 1873-1970]
AGTTTGTACTGGTGACGAAACTCAGTGTCTAGCTAGAGTGGC
[149 nt withheld, positions 2013-2161]
T
[41 nt withheld, positions 2163-2203]
T
[62 nt withheld, positions 2205-2266]
A
[35 nt withheld, positions 2268-2302]
CCTCCCTCAATCGGTTGAATGTCGCCCTTTTGTCTTTGGCGCTGGTAAACCATATGAA
[86 nt withheld, positions 2361-2446]
T
[54 nt withheld, positions 2448-2501]
CTAGCGCCGCCCTATACCTTGTCTGCCTCCCCGCGTTGCGTCGCGGTGCATGGAGCCGGGCCACCTCGAC
CTGAATGGAAGCCGGCGGCACCTCGCTAACGGATTCACCACTCCAAGAATTGGAGCCAATCAATTCTTGC
GGAGAACTGTGAATGCGCAAACCAACCCTTGGCAGAACATATCCATCGCGTCCGCCATCTCCAGCAGCCG
CACGCGGCGCATCTCGGGCAGCGTTGGGTCCTGGCCACGGGTGCGCATGATCGTGCTCCTGTCGTTGAGG
ACCCGGCTAGGCTGGCGGGGTTGCCTTACTGGTTAGCAGAATGAATCACCGATACGCGAGCGAACGTGAA
GCGACTGCTGCTGCAAAACGTCTGCGACCTGAGCAACAACATGAATGGTCTTCGGTTTCCGTGTTTCGTA
AAGTCTGGAAACGCGGAAGTCAGCGCCCTGCACCATTATGTTCCGGATCTGCATCGCAGGATGCTGCTGG
CTACCCTGTGGAACACCTACATCTGTATTAACGAAGCGCTGGCATTGACCCTGAGTGATTTTTCTCTGGT
CCCGCCGCATCCATACCGCCAGTTGTTTACCCTCACAACGTTCCAGTAACCGGGCATGTTCATCATCAGT
AACCCGTATCGTGAGCATCCTCTCTCGTTTCATCGGTATCATTACCCCCATGAACAGAAATCCCCCTTAC
ACGGAGGCATCAGTGACCAAACAGGAAAAAACCGCCCTTAACATGGCCCGCTTTATCAGAAGCCAGACAT
TAACGCTTCTGGAGAAACTCAACGAGCTGGACGCGGATGAACAGGCAGACATCTGTGAATCGCTTCACGA
CCACGCTGATGAGCTTTACCGCAGGATCCGCGAAATTGTAAGCGTTAATATTTTGTTAAAATTCGCGTTA
AATTTTTGTTAAATCAGCTCATTTTTTAACCAATAGGCCGAAATCGGCAAAATCCCTTATAAATCAAAAG
AATAGACCGAGATAGGGT
[37 nt withheld, positions 3500-3536]
AAAGAACGTGGACTCCAACGTCAAAGG
[49 nt withheld, positions 3564-3612]
T
[91 nt withheld, positions 3614-3704]
G
[124 nt withheld, positions 3706-3829]
CGCGGATCCTGCCTCGCGCGTTTCGGTGATGACGGTGAAAACCTCTGACACATGCAGCTCCCGGAGACGG
TCACAGCTTGTCTGTAAGCGGATGCCGGGAGCAGACAAGCCCGTCAGGGCGCGTCAGCGGGTGTTGGCGG
GTGTCGGGGCGCAGCCATGACCCAGTCACGTAGCGATAGCGGAGTGTATACTGGCTTAACTATGCGGCAT
CAGAGCAGATTGTACTGAGAGTGCACCATATGCGGTGTGAAATACCGCACAGATGCGTAAGGAGAAAATA
CCGCATCAGGCGCTCTTCCGCTTCCTCGCTCACTGACTCGCTGCGCTCGGTCGTTCGGCTGCGGCGAGCG
GTATCAGCTCACTCAAAGGCGGTAATACGGTTATCCACAGAATCAGGGGATAACGCAGGAAAGAACATGT
GAGCAAAAGGCCAGCAAAAGGCCAGGAACCGTAAAAAGGCCGCGTTGCTGGCGTTTTTCCATAGGCTCCG
CCCCCCTGACGAGCATCACAAAAATCGACGCTCAAGTCAGAGGTGGCGAAACCCGACAGGACTATAAAGA
TACCAGGGTTTCCCCCTGGAAGCTCCCTCGTGCGCTCTCCTGTTCCGACCCTGCCGCTTACCGGATACCT
GTCCGCCTTTCTCCCTTCGGGAAGCGTGGCGCTTTCTCATAGCTCACGCTGTAGGTATCTCAGTTCGGTG
TAGGTCGTTCGCTCCAAGCTGGGCTGTGTGCACGAACCCCCCGTTCAGCCCGACCGCTGCGCCTTATCCG
GTAACTATCGTCTTGAGTCCAACCCGGTAAGACACGACTTATCGCCACTGGCAGCAGCCACTGGTAACAG
GATTAGCAGAGCGAGGTATGTAGGCGGTGCTACAGAGTTCTTGAAGTGGTGGCCTAACTACGGCTACACT
AGAAGGACAGTATTTGGTATCTGCGCTCTGCTGAAGCCAGTTACCTTCGGAAAAAGAGTTGGTAGCTCTT
GATCCGGCAAACAAACCACCGCTGGTAGCGGTGGTTTTTTTGTTTGCAAGCAGCAGATTACGCGCAGAAA
AAAAGGATCTCAAGAAGATCCTTTGATCTTTTCTACGGGGTCTGACGCTCAGTGGAACGAAAACTCACGT
TAAGGGATTTTGGTCATGAGATTATCAAAAAGGATCTTCACCTAGATCCTTTTAAATTAAAAATGAAGTT
TTAAATCAATCTAAAGTATATATGAGTAAACTTGGTCTGACAGTTACCAATGCTTAATCAGTGAGGCACC
TATCTCAGCGATCTGTCTATTTCGTTCATCCATAGTTGCCTGACTCCCCGTCGTGTAGATAACTACGATA
CGGGAGGGCTTACCATCTGGCCCCAGTGCTGCAATGATACCGCGAGACCCACGCTCACCGGCTCCAGATT
TATCAGCAATAAACCAGCCAGCCGGAAGGGCCGAGCGCAGAAGTGGTCCTGCAACTTTATCCGCCTCCAT
CCAGTCTATTAATTGTTGCCGGGAAGCTAGAGTAAGTAGTTCGCCAGTTAATAGTTTGCGCAACGTTGTT
GCCATTGCTGCAGGCATCGTGGTGTCACGCTCGTCGTTTGGTATGGCTTCATTCAGCTCCGGTTCCCAAC
GATCAAGGCGAGTTACATGATCCCCCATGTTGTGCAAAAAAGCGGTTAGCTCCTTCGGTCCTCCGATCGT
TGTCAGAAGTAAGTTGGCCGCAGTGTTATCACTCATGGTTATGGCAGCACTGCATAATTCTCTTACTGTC
ATGCCATCCGTAAGATGCTTTTCTGTGACTGGTGAGTACTCAACCAAGTCATTCTGAGAATAGTGTATGC
GGCGACCGAGTTGCTCTTGCCCGGCGTCAACACGGGATAATACCGCGCCACATAGCAGAACTTTAAAAGT
GCTCATCATTGGAAAACGTTCTTCGGGGCGAAAACTCTCAAGGATCTTACCGCTGTTGAGATCCAGTTCG
ATGTAACCCACTCGTGCACCCAACTGATCTTCAGCATCTTTTACTTTCACCAGCGTTTCTGGGTGAGCAA
AAACAGGAAGGCAAAATGCCGCAAAAAAGGGAATAAGGGCGACACGGAAATGTTGAATACTCATACTCTT
CCTTTTTCAATATTATTGAAGCATTTATCAGGGTTATTGTCTCATGAGCGGATACATATTTGAATGTATT
TAGAAAAATAAACAAATAGGGGTTCCGCGCACATTTCCCCGAAAAGTGCCACCTGACGTCTAAGAAACCA
TTATTATCATGACATTAACCTATAAAAATAGGCGTATCACGAGGCCCTTTCGTCTTCAAGAATTCCCGAC
ACCATCGAATGGTGCAAAACCTTTCGCGGTATGGCATGATAGCGCCCGGAAGAGAGTCAATTCAGGGTGG
TGAATGTGAAACCAGTAACGTTATACGATGTCGCAGAGTATGCCGGTGTCTCTTATCAGACCGTTTCCCG
CGTGGTGAACCAGGCCAGCCACGTTTCTGCGAAAACGCGGGAAAAAGTGGAAGCGGCGATGGCGGAGCTG
AATTACATTCCCAACCGCGTGGCACAACAACTGGCGGGCAAACAGTCGTTGCTGATTGGCGTTGCCACCT
CCAGTCTGGCCCTGCACGCGCCGTCGCAAATTGTCGCGGCGATTAAATCTCGCGCCGATCAACTGGGTGC
CAGCGTGGTGGTGTCGATGGTAGAACGAAGCGGCGTCGAAGCCTGTAAAGCGGCGGTGCACAATCTTCTC
GCGCAACGCGTCAGTGGGCTGATCATTAACTATCCGCTGGATGACCAGGATGCCATTGCTGTGGAAGCTG
CCTGCACTAATGTTCCGGCGTTATTTCTTGATGTCTCTGACCAGACACCCATCAACAGTATTATTTTCTC
CCATGAAGACGGTACGCGACTGGGCGTGGAGCATCTGGTCGCATTGGGTCACCAGCAAATCGCGCTGTTA
GCGGGCCCATTAAGTTCTGTCTCGGCGCGTCTGCGTCTGGCTGGCTGGCATAAATATCTCACTCGCAATC
AAATTCAGCCGATAGCGGAACGGGAAGGCGACTGGAGTGCCATGTCCGGTTTTCAACAAACCATGCAAAT
GCTGAATGAGGGCATCGTTCCCACTGCGATGCTGGTTGCCAACGATCAGATGGCGCTGGGCGCAATGCGC
GCCATTACCGAGTCCGGGCTGCGCGTTGGTGCGGATATCTCGGTAGTGGGATACGACGATACCGAAGACA
GCTCATGTTATATCCCGCCGTTAACCACCATCAAACAGGATTTTCGCCTGCTGGGGCAAACCAGCGTGGA
CCGCTTGCTGCAACTCTCTCAGGGCCAGGCGGTGAAGGGCAATCAGCTGTTGCCCGTCTCACTGGTGAAA
AGAAAAACCACCCTGGCGCCCAATACGCAAACCGCCTCTCCCCGCGCGTTGGCCGATTCATTAATGCAGC
TGGCACGACAGGTTTCCCGACTGGAAAGCGGGCAGTGAGCGCAACGCAATTAATGTAAGTTAGCTCACTC
ATTAGGCACAATTCTCATGTTTGACAGCTTATCATCGACTGCACGGTGCACCAATGCTTCTGGCGTCAGG
CAGCCATCGGAAGCTGTGGTATGGCTGTGCAGGTCGTAAATCACTGCATAATTCGTGTCGCTCAAGGCGC
ACTCCCGTTCTGGATAATGTTTTTTGCGCCGACATCATAACGGTTCTGGCAAATATTCTGAAATGAGCTG
Features (pLannotate 1.2.2; 21 found; start..end, strand, type, name):
      1..29      +  promoter       tac promoter: strong E. coli promoter; hybrid between the trp and lac UV5 promoters
     37..53      +  protein_bind   lac operator: The lac repressor binds to the lac operator to inhibit transcription in E. coli. This inhibition can be relieved by adding lactose or isopropyl-β-D-thiogalactopyranoside (IPTG). lac repressor encoded by lacI
    138..155     +  CDS            6xHis: 6xHis affinity tag
    171..824     +  CDS            GST26_SCHJA: Experimental evidence at protein level: Swiss-Prot protein existence level 1. GST isoenzymes appear to play a central role in the parasite detoxification system. Other functions are also suspected including a role in increasing the solubility of haematin in the parasite gut. From Schistosoma japonicum (Blood fluke).
    897..1697    +  CDS            PGR (fragment): PRGR_SHEEP - Also known as NR3C3. Experimental evidence at transcript level: Swiss-Prot protein existence level 2. The steroid hormones and their receptors are involved in the regulation of eukaryotic gene expression and affect cellular proliferation and differentiation in target tissues. Transcriptional activator of several progesteron-dependent promoters in a variety of cell types. Involved in activation of SRC-dependent MAPK signaling on hormone stimulation. From Ovis aries (Sheep).
   1734..1781    +  terminator     fd terminator (sequence withheld): central terminator from bacteriophage fd (Otsuka and Kunisawa, 1982)
   1786..1998    +  CDS            M13 gene III (fragment) (sequence partly withheld): pIII; III; minor coat protein
   2013..2483    +  CDS            M13 gene III (fragment) (sequence partly withheld): pIII; III; minor coat protein
   2505..2575    +  CDS            TcR (fragment): tetracycline efflux protein; tet; confers resistance to tetracycline
   2817..3197    -  CDS            YPB1_ECOLX: Protein predicted: Swiss-Prot protein existence level 4. From Escherichia coli.
   3214..3365    +  CDS            rop (fragment): Rop protein, which maintains plasmids at low copy number; rop
   3401..3829    -  rep_origin     f1 ori (sequence partly withheld): f1 bacteriophage origin of replication; arrow indicates direction of (+) strand synthesis
   3838..3877    +  CDS            rop (fragment): Rop protein, which maintains plasmids at low copy number; rop
   3979..4119    +  misc_feature   bom: basis of mobility region from pBR322
   4305..4892    -  rep_origin     ori: high-copy-number ColE1/pMB1/pBR322/pUC origin of replication
   5063..5923    -  CDS            AmpR: β-lactamase; bla; confers resistance to ampicillin, carbenicillin, and related antibiotics
   5924..6028    -  promoter       AmpR promoter: bla
   6137..6214    +  promoter       lacIq promoter: lacI (mutant); In the lacIq allele, a single base change in the promoter boosts expression of the lacI gene about 10-fold.
   6215..7297    +  CDS            lacI: lac repressor; lacI; The lac repressor binds to the lac operator to inhibit transcription in E. coli. This inhibition can be relieved by adding lactose or isopropyl-β-D-thiogalactopyranoside (IPTG).
   7310..7331    +  protein_bind   CAP binding site: CAP binding activates transcription in the presence of cAMP. E. coli catabolite activator protein
   7350..7367    +  promoter       tet promoter (fragment): E. coli promoter for tetracycline efflux protein gene
