[The description below was written by a language model from this plasmid's Addgene catalogue record and pLannotate feature annotations shown in this document.]
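Description:
pHH0103_PGR_Hormone-recep is a bacterial expression plasmid built on the pHH0103 backbone for producing and purifying the hormone-receptor (ligand-binding) domain of the human progesterone receptor, PGR (also known as NR3C3 or PR). The 7.5 kb plasmid replicates in E. coli through a ColE1/pBR322-type origin with the adjacent bom region. It is catalogued as low copy, although the rop gene appears only as fragments interrupted by an f1 phage origin. Selection is by ampicillin through the β-lactamase gene and its own promoter.

Expression is driven by the strong hybrid tac promoter followed by a lac operator. A lacI repressor gene under the lacIq promoter is carried on the same plasmid, so transcription stays repressed until induced with IPTG regardless of host genotype. The open reading frame begins with a 6xHis tag and Schistosoma japonicum glutathione S-transferase, followed by an approximately 800 bp PGR fragment that was cloned between SfiI and NotI sites. The product is therefore a His-GST–PGR domain fusion that can be purified by either metal-chelate or glutathione affinity. The annotation software matched the insert to the sheep orthologue, but the catalogue entry lists it as human, and the match probably reflects high sequence conservation in this domain.

Downstream of the insert lie a phage fd terminator and fragments of M13 gene III, with remnants of the tetracycline resistance gene and its promoter elsewhere. These suggest descent from a phagemid and pBR322 lineage and are not expected to contribute to the expressed protein. The plasmid belongs to a large collection of domain constructs made for surveying high-affinity peptide ligands of peptide recognition modules.
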