Addgene plasmid #109846: pHH0103_PGR_Hormone-recep
Purpose: Protein expression and purification of PGR_Hormone-recep
Depositing lab: Sachdev Sidhu. Depositing organization: University of Toronto. Publication: Large-scale survey and database of high affinity ligands for peptide recognition modules. Teyra J, Kelil A, Jain S, Helmy M, Jajodia R, Hooda Y, Gu J, D'Cruz AA, Nicholson SE, Min J, Sudol M, Kim PM, Bader GD, Sidhu SS. Mol Syst Biol. 2020 Dec;16(12):e9310. doi: 10.15252/msb.20199310. PubMed 33438817.
Backbone
  Vector backbone: pHH0103
  Vector type: Bacterial Expression
Growth in bacteria
  Bacterial resistance: Ampicillin, 100 μg/mL
  Growth temperature: 37°C
  Growth strain: DH5alpha
  Copy number: Low Copy
Gene/Insert
  Gene/Insert name: PGR_Hormone-recep
  Species: H. sapiens (human)
  Entrez Gene: PGR (a.k.a. NR3C3, PR)
  Cloning method: Restriction Enzyme; 5′ cloning site Sfi1 (unknown if destroyed); 3′ cloning site Not1 (unknown if destroyed)
Terms and licenses: Academic/Nonprofit Terms; Industry Terms: Not Available to Industry
How to cite: pHH0103_PGR_Hormone-recep was a gift from Sachdev Sidhu (Addgene plasmid # 109846 ; http://n2t.net/addgene:109846 ; RRID:Addgene_109846)
