>Addgene plasmid #109846 | pHH0103_PGR_Hormone-recep | depositor partial sequence | sequence record 206798 | pHH0103_PGR_Hormone-recep sequence 834 bps
GGCCCAGCCGGCCCCGAACGAAAGTCAGGCGCTGTCCCAACGTTTTACCTTCTCACCGGGCCAGGATATT
CAACTGATCCCGCCGCTGATTAATCTGCTGATGTCGATTGAACCGGACGTGATCTATGCCGGTCATGATA
ACACCAAACCGGACACGAGCTCTAGTCTGCTGACCAGTCTGAATCAGCTGGGCGAACGTCAACTGCTGTC
CGTGGTTAAATGGTCAAAGTCGCTGCCGGGTTTTCGCAACCTGCATATCGATGACCAGATTACGCTGATC
CAATATAGCTGGATGTCTCTGATGGTCTTCGGCCTGGGTTGGCGTAGCTATAAACACGTGTCTGGCCAGA
TGCTGTACTTTGCACCGGATCTGATTCTGAACGAACAGCGCATGAAAGAATCCTCATTCTACTCACTGTG
CCTGACCATGTGGCAGATCCCGCAAGAATTTGTTAAACTGCAGGTCTCTCAAGAAGAATTCCTGTGTATG
AAGGTTCTGCTGCTGCTGAATACCATTCCGCTGGAAGGTCTGCGTAGTCAGACGCAATTTGAAGAAATGC
GTTCGAGCTACATCCGCGAACTGATTAAAGCCATCGGCCTGCGTCAGAAGGGTGTCGTGTCTAGTTCCCA
GCGCTTCTATCAACTGACCAAACTGCTGGATAACCTGCATGACCTGGTTAAGCAGCTGCACCTGTACTGC
CTGAATACGTTTATTCAGTCACGCGCACTGTCGGTGGAATTCCCGGAAATGATGAGCGAAGTTATTGCGG
CCCAGCTGCCGAAAATCCTGGCTGGCATGGTCAAGCCGCTGCTGTTTCACAAAAAGGCGGCCGC
